Addgene plasmid #152658: pGBW-m4134293
Purpose: Mammalian expression plasmid for SARS-CoV-2 ORF3a protein
Depositing lab: Ginkgo Bioworks & Benjie Chen. Depositing organization: Ginkgo Bioworks.
Backbone
  Vector backbone: pTwist_CMV_Hygro_6
  Backbone size w/o insert (bp): 6525
  Vector type: Mammalian Expression
  Selectable markers: Hygromycin
Growth in bacteria
  Bacterial resistance: Ampicillin, 100 μg/mL
  Growth temperature: 37°C
  Growth strain: DH5alpha
  Copy number: High Copy
Gene/Insert
  Gene/Insert name: SARS-CoV-2 ORF3a protein
  Species: Severe acute respiratory syndrome coronavirus 2
  Insert size (bp): 821
  Mutation: wt
  Entrez Gene: ORF3a (a.k.a. GU280_gp03)
  Promoter: CMV
  Tag / fusion protein: Cleavable TEV;3xFlag (C terminal on backbone)
  Cloning method: Unknown
Resource information
  A portion of this plasmid was derived from a plasmid made by: GinkgoBioworks
Depositor comments: NCBI reference sequence: YP_009724391.1
How to cite: pGBW-m4134293 was a gift from Ginkgo Bioworks & Benjie Chen (Addgene plasmid # 152658 ; http://n2t.net/addgene:152658 ; RRID:Addgene_152658)
