[The description below was written by a language model from this plasmid's Addgene catalogue record and pLannotate feature annotations shown in this document.]
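Description:
pGBW-m4134293 is a mammalian expression plasmid built on the pTwist_CMV_Hygro_6 backbone for producing the wild-type ORF3a protein of SARS-CoV-2. In bacteria it is maintained as a high-copy plasmid through a ColE1/pUC-type origin and selected with ampicillin via a full-length β-lactamase gene. For mammalian cells it carries a separate selection cassette in which the human ubiquitin C promoter drives hygromycin B phosphotransferase, followed by a synthetic polyadenylation signal, so stably transfected populations can be selected with hygromycin.

The expression unit consists of the human cytomegalovirus immediate early enhancer and promoter upstream of the ORF3a coding sequence, which the annotation matches to the viral accessory protein described as a viroporin-type ion channel acting at endosomes and lysosomes and implicated in virion egress and in blocking autophagosome–lysosome fusion. According to the catalogue entry, the backbone supplies a C-terminal TEV-cleavable 3xFLAG tag. The feature table detects only a FLAG fragment downstream of the ORF and does not annotate the TEV site, though its position is consistent with the stated fusion. Transcription ends at an SV40 polyadenylation signal. The cassette is flanked by bacterial T7 and rrnG terminators, an additional synthetic poly(A) signal, and short 5' and 3' β-globin insulator elements, an arrangement that generally serves to limit read-through and shield neighbouring units from one another.

The tagged design suits transient or stable expression of ORF3a in cultured mammalian cells, with detection or affinity purification through the FLAG epitope and optional tag removal by TEV protease. The record does not state specific applications beyond mammalian expression.
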