Features (pLannotate 1.2.2; 21 found; start..end, strand, type, name):
      1..304     +  enhancer       CMV enhancer: human cytomegalovirus immediate early enhancer
    377..394     -  promoter       CMV promoter (fragment): human cytomegalovirus (CMV) immediate early promoter
    457..508     +  promoter       CMVd2 promoter: truncated human cytomegalovirus (CMV) immediate early promoter that yields moderately reduced expression relative to the full-length promoter
    583..1407    +  CDS            AP3A_SARS2: Experimental evidence at protein level: Swiss-Prot protein existence level 1. Plays a role in virus egress via lysosomal trafficking (PubMed:33157038, PubMed:33422265). Forms homotetrameric ion channels (viroporin) localized at endosomes and lysosomes, that may induce deacidification of lysosomes thereby allowing safe virion egress through lysosomal trafficking (By similarity) (PubMed:33157038, PubMed:33422265). Also blocks formation of autolysosomes through binding and sequestering host TMUB1/HOPS on late endosomes. This prevents fusion of autophagosomes with lysosomes, disrupting autophagy a
   1474..1496    +  CDS            FLAG (fragment): FLAG® epitope tag, followed by an enterokinase cleavage site
   1566..1687    -  polyA_signal   SV40 poly(A) signal: SV40 polyadenylation signal
   1710..1779    -  CDS            large T antigen (fragment): large T antigen from SV40 (simian virus 40)
   1802..1848    +  terminator     T7 terminator: transcription terminator for bacteriophage T7 RNA polymerase
   1878..2014    +  terminator     rrnG terminator: transcription terminator from the E. coli ribosomal RNA rrnG operon (Albrechtsen et al., 1991)
   2059..2130    +  misc_feature   3' β-globin insulator: insulator downstream of the human β-globin locus (Farrell et al., 2002)
   2356..2944    -  rep_origin     ori: high-copy-number ColE1/pMB1/pBR322/pUC origin of replication
   3116..3180    -  CDS            bla(M) (fragment): β-lactamase lacking the signal sequence; bla(M); allows cytosolic expression of β-lactamase
   3444..4653    +  promoter       UbC promoter: human ubiquitin C promoter
   4663..5684    +  CDS            HygR (fragment): hygromycin B phosphotransferase confers resistance to hygromycin
   5712..5760    +  polyA_signal   poly(A) signal: synthetic polyadenylation signal
   6026..6886    +  CDS            AmpR: β-lactamase; bla; confers resistance to ampicillin, carbenicillin, and related antibiotics
   6899..7035    +  terminator     rrnG terminator: transcription terminator from the E. coli ribosomal RNA rrnG operon (Albrechtsen et al., 1991)
   7187..7258    +  misc_feature   5' β-globin insulator: insulator upstream of the human β-globin locus (Farrell et al., 2002)
   7263..7309    -  terminator     T7 terminator: transcription terminator for bacteriophage T7 RNA polymerase
   7327..7375    -  polyA_signal   poly(A) signal: synthetic polyadenylation signal
   7406..7455    +  enhancer       CMV enhancer (fragment): human cytomegalovirus immediate early enhancer
>Addgene plasmid #152658 | pGBW-m4134293 | addgene full sequence | sequence record 319544 | Addgene NGS Result
CGTTACATAACTTACGGTAAATGGCCCGCCTGGCTGACCGCCCAACGACCCCCGCCCATTGACGTCAATA
ATGACGTATGTTCCCATAGTAACGCCAATAGGGACTTTCCATTGACGTCAATGGGTGGAGTATTTACGGT
AAACTGCCCACTTGGCAGTACATCAAGTGTATCATATGCCAAGTACGCCCCCTATTGACGTCAATGACGG
TAAATGGCCCGCCTGGCATTATGCCCAGTACATGACCTTATGGGACTTTCCTACTTGGCAGTACATCTAC
GTATTAGTCATCGCTATTACCATGCTGATGCGGTTTTGGCAGTACATCAATGGGCGTGGATAGCGGTTTG
ACTCACGGGGATTTCCAAGTCTCCACCCCATTGACGTCAATGGGAGTTTGTTTTGGCACCAAAATCAACG
GGACTTTCCAAAATGTCGTAACAACTCCGCCCCATTGACGCAAATGGGCGGTAGGCGTGTACGGTGGGAG
GTCTATATAAGCAGAGCTGGTTTAGTGAACCGTCAGATCAGATCTTTGTCGATCCTACCATCCACTCGAC
ACACCCGCCAGCGGCCGCCACCATGGATCTGTTTATGCGTATATTCACCATCGGCACGGTTACATTGAAG
CAAGGGGAAATTAAAGACGCAACTCCCAGTGACTTCGTACGGGCGACCGCTACAATTCCGATCCAGGCCA
GCCTCCCTTTTGGATGGCTTATCGTCGGCGTGGCCCTACTGGCTGTGTTTCAGTCGGCATCAAAGATAAT
CACTCTGAAAAAGCGATGGCAGTTAGCCCTTAGCAAAGGTGTGCACTTCGTATGCAATTTGCTGCTCCTG
TTCGTCACCGTTTATTCCCATCTGCTCCTGGTGGCTGCCGGATTGGAGGCACCATTTTTATACCTATACG
CCCTCGTGTATTTTCTGCAATCTATTAACTTCGTCCGCATTATCATGAGACTCTGGCTCTGTTGGAAGTG
CAGGTCTAAAAATCCCTTGTTATATGATGCCAACTACTTCCTGTGTTGGCACACTAACTGCTATGACTAC
TGTATTCCATACAATTCAGTTACCTCCAGTATAGTGATCACATCTGGGGATGGTACGACTTCGCCTATTT
CCGAGCATGACTATCAGATCGGCGGGTACACAGAAAAGTGGGAGAGCGGAGTCAAGGATTGCGTGGTGCT
TCACTCCTATTTCACCAGTGACTACTACCAGCTTTATAGCACACAACTTTCAACAGACACCGGCGTGGAG
CATGTGACTTTTTTCATTTATAATAAAATCGTTGATGAACCGGAGGAACACGTTCAGATACACACTATCG
ACGGCAGCTCTGGTGTCGTCAACCCTGTTATGGAGCCCATTTACGATGAACCAACGACCACAACATCTGT
ACCTCTGGAAAACCTTTACTTTCAGTCGATGGATTATAAGGACCACGATGGAGACTACAAAGATCATGAC
ATTGATTACAAGGACGACGATGACAAATAAGGATCCGCAGGCCTCTGCTAGCTTGACTGACTGAGATACA
GCGTACCTTCAGCTCACAGACATGATAAGATACATTGATGAGTTTGGACAAACCACAACTAGAATGCAGT
GAAAAAAATGCTTTATTTGTGAAATTTGTGATGCTATTGCTTTATTTGTAACCATTATAAGCTGCAATAA
ACAAGTTAACAACAACAATTGCATTCATTTTATGTTTCAGGTTCAGGGGGAGGTGTGGGAGGTTTTTTAA
AGCAAGTAAAACCTCTACAAATGTGGTATTGGCCCATCTCTATCGGTATCGTAGCATAACCCCTTGGGGC
CTCTAAACGGGTCTTGAGGGGTTTTTTGTGCCCCTCGGGCCGGATTGCTATCTACCGGCATTGGCGCAGA
AAAAAATGCCTGATGCGACGCTGCGCGTCTTATACTCCCACATATGCCAGATTCAGCAACGGATACGGCT
TCCCCAACTTGCCCACTTCCATACGTGTCCTCCTTACCAGAAATTTATCCTTAAGGTCGTCAGCTATCCT
GCAGGCGATCTCTCGATTTCGATCAAGACATTCCTTTAATGGTCTTTTCTGGACACCACTAGGGGTCAGA
AGTAGTTCATCAAACTTTCTTCCCTCCCTAATCTCATTGGTTACCTTGGGCTATCGAAACTTAATTAACC
AGTCAAGTCAGCTACTTGGCGAGATCGACTTGTCTGGGTTTCGACTACGCTCAGAATTGCGTCAGTCAAG
TTCGATCTGGTCCTTGCTATTGCACCCGTTCTCCGATTACGAGTTTCATTTAAATCATGTGAGCAAAAGG
CCAGCAAAAGGCCAGGAACCGTAAAAAGGCCGCGTTGCTGGCGTTTTTCCATAGGCTCCGCCCCCCTGAC
GAGCATCACAAAAATCGACGCTCAAGTCAGAGGTGGCGAAACCCGACAGGACTATAAAGATACCAGGCGT
TTCCCCCTGGAAGCTCCCTCGTGCGCTCTCCTGTTCCGACCCTGCCGCTTACCGGATACCTGTCCGCCTT
TCTCCCTTCGGGAAGCGTGGCGCTTTCTCATAGCTCACGCTGTAGGTATCTCAGTTCGGTGTAGGTCGTT
CGCTCCAAGCTGGGCTGTGTGCACGAACCCCCCGTTCAGCCCGACCGCTGCGCCTTATCCGGTAACTATC
GTCTTGAGTCCAACCCGGTAAGACACGACTTATCGCCACTGGCAGCAGCCACTGGTAACAGGATTAGCAG
AGCGAGGTATGTAGGCGGTGCTACAGAGTTCTTGAAGTGGTGGCCTAACTACGGCTACACTAGAAGAACA
GTATTTGGTATCTGCGCTCTGCTGAAGCCAGTTACCTTCGGAAAAAGAGTTGGTAGCTCTTGATCCGGCA
AACAAACCACCGCTGGTAGCGGTGGTTTTTTTGTTTGCAAGCAGCAGATTACGCGCAGAAAAAAAGGATC
TCAAGAAGATCCTTTGATCTTTTCTACGGGGTCTGACGCTCAGTGGAACGAAAACTCACGTTAAGGGATT
TTGGTCATGAGATTATCAAAAAGGATCTTCACCTAGATCCTTTTAAATTAAAAATGAAGTTTTAAATCAA
TCTAAAGTATATATGAGTAAACTTGGTCTGACAGTTACCAATGCTTAATCAGTGAGGCACCTATCTCAGC
GATCTGTCTATTTCGTTCATCCATAGTTGCATTTAAATTTCCGAACTCTCCAAGGCCCTCGTCGGAAAAT
CTTCAAACCTTTCGTCCGATCCATCTTGCAGGCTACCTCTCGAACGAACTATCGCAAGTCTCTTGGCCGG
CCTTGCGCCTTGGCTATTGCTTGGCAGCGCCTATCGCCAGGTATTACTCCAATCCCGAATATCCGAGATC
GGGATCACCCGAGAGAAGTTCAACCTACATCCTCAATCCCGATCTATCCGAGATCCGAGGAATATCGAAA
TCGGGGCGCGCCTGGCCTCCGCGCCGGGTTTTGGCGCCTCCCGCGGGCGCCCCCCTCGTCACGGCGAGCG
CTGCCACGTCAGACGAAGGGCGCAGGAGCGTCCTGATCCTTCCGCCCGGACGCTCAGGACAGCGGCCCGC
TGCTCATAAGACTCGGCCTTAGAACCCCAGTATCAGCAGAAGGACATTTTAGGACGGGACTTGGGTGACT
CTAGGGCACTGGTTTTCTTTCCAGAGAGCGGAACAGGCGAGGAAAAGTAGTCCCTTCTCGGCGATTCTGC
GGAGGGATCTCCGTGGGGCGGTGAACGCCGATGATTATATAAGGACGCGCCGGGTGTGGCACAGCTAGTT
CCGTCGCAGCCGGGATTTGGGTCGCGGTTCTTGTTTGTGGATCGCTGTGATCGTCACTTGGTGAGTAGCG
GGCTGCTGGGCTGGCCGGGGCTTTCGTGGCCGCCGGGCCGCTCGGTGGGACGGAAGCGTGTGGAGAGACC
GCCAAGGGCTGTAGTCTGGGTCCGCGAGCAAGGTTGCCCTGAACTGGGGGTTGGGGGGAGCGCAGCAAAA
TGGCGGCTGTTCCCGAGTCTTGAATGGAAGACGCTTGTGAGGCGGGCTGTGAGGTCGTTGAAACAAGGTG
GGGGGCATGGTGGGCGGCAAGAACCCAAGGTCTTGAGCCCTTCGCTAATGCGGGAAAGCTCTTATTCGGG
TGAGATGGGCTGGGCACCATCTGGGGACCCTGACGTGAAGTTTGTCACTGACTGGAGAACTCGGTTTGTC
GTCTGTTGCGGGGGCGGCAGTTATGGCGGTGCCGTTGGGCAGTGCACCCGTACCTTTGGGAGCGCGCGCC
CTCGTCGTGTCGTGACGTCACCCGTTCTGTTGGCTTATAATGCAGGGTGGGGCCACCTGCCGGTAGGTGT
GCGGTAGGCTTTTCTCCGTCGCAGGACGCAGGGTTCGGGCCTAGGGTAGGCTCTCCTGAATCGACAGGCG
CCGGACCTCTGGTGAGGGGAGGGATAAGTGAGGCGTCAGTTTCTTTGGTCGGTTTTATGTACCTATCTTC
TTAAGTAGCTGAAGCTCCGGTTTTGAACTATGCGCTCGGGGTTGGCGAGTGTGTTTTGTGAAGTTTTTTA
GGCACCTTTTGAAATGTAATCATTTGGGTCAATATGTAATTTTCAGTGTTAGACTTGTAAATTGTCCGCT
AAATTCTGGCCGTTTTTGGCTTTTTTGTTAGACAACATGGGTAAAAAGCCTGAACTCACCGCGACGTCTG
TCGAGAAGTTTCTGATCGAAAAGTTCGACAGCGTCTCCGACCTGATGCAGCTCTCGGAGGGCGAAGAATC
TCGTGCTTTCAGCTTCGATGTAGGAGGGCGTGGATATGTCCTGCGGGTAAATAGCTGCGCCGATGGTTTC
TACAAAGATCGTTATGTTTATCGGCACTTTGCATCCGCCGCGCTCCCGATTCCGGAAGTGCTTGACATTG
GGGAGTTCAGCGAGAGCCTGACCTATTGCATCTCCCGCCGTGCACAGGGTGTCACGTTGCAAGACCTGCC
TGAAACCGAACTGCCCGCTGTTCTGCAGCCGGTCGCGGAGGCAATGGATGCCATCGCTGCCGCCGATCTT
AGCCAGACGAGCGGGTTCGGCCCATTCGGACCGCAAGGAATCGGTCAATACACTACATGGCGTGATTTCA
TATGCGCGATTGCTGATCCCCATGTGTATCACTGGCAAACTGTGATGGACGACACCGTCAGTGCGTCCGT
CGCGCAGGCTCTCGATGAGCTGATGCTTTGGGCCGAGGACTGCCCCGAAGTCCGGCACCTCGTGCACGCG
GATTTCGGCTCCAACAATGTCCTGACGGACAATGGCCGCATAACAGCGGTCATTGACTGGAGCGAGGCGA
TGTTCGGGGATTCCCAATACGAGGTCGCCAACATCTTCTTCTGGAGGCCGTGGTTGGCTTGTATGGAGCA
GCAGACGCGCTACTTCGAGCGGAGGCATCCGGAGCTTGCAGGATCGCCCCGGCTCCGGGCGTATATGCTC
CGCATTGGTCTTGACCAACTCTATCAGAGCTTGGTTGACGGCAATTTCGATGATGCAGCTTGGGCGCAGG
GTCGATGCGACGCAATCGTCCGATCCGGAGCCGGGACTGTCGGGCGTACACAAATCGCCCGCAGAAGCGC
CGCCGTCTGGACCGATGGCTGTGTAGAAGTACTCGCCGATAGTGGAAACCGACGCCCCAGCACTCGTCCG
AGGGCAAAGGAATAAGCTAGTATGTAAGCCTAGTCTTAGATAATAAAATCGCTATCCATCGAAGATGGAT
GTGTGTTGGTTTTTTGTGTGTGTAACGCTAGGCGCGCCTGGTGTACCGAGAACGATCCTCTCAGTGCGAG
TCTCGACGATCCATATCGTTGCTTGGCAGTCAGCCAGTCGGAATCCAGCTTGGGACCCAGGAAGTCCAAT
CGTCAGATATTGTACTCAAGCCTGGTCACGGCAGCGTACCGATCTGTTTAAACCTAGATATTGATAGTCT
GATCGGTCAACGTATAATCGAGTCCTAGCTTTTGCAAACATCTATCAAGAGACAGGATCAGCAGGAGGCT
TTCGCATGAGTATTCAACATTTCCGTGTCGCCCTTATTCCCTTTTTTGCGGCATTTTGCCTTCCTGTTTT
TGCTCACCCAGAAACGCTGGTGAAAGTAAAAGATGCTGAAGATCAGTTGGGTGCGCGAGTGGGTTACATC
GAACTGGATCTCAACAGCGGTAAGATCCTTGAGAGTTTTCGCCCCGAAGAACGCTTTCCAATGATGAGCA
CTTTTAAAGTTCTGCTATGTGGCGCGGTATTATCCCGTATTGACGCCGGGCAAGAGCAACTCGGTCGCCG
CATACACTATTCTCAGAATGACTTGGTTGAGTATTCACCAGTCACAGAAAAGCATCTTACGGATGGCATG
ACAGTAAGAGAATTATGCAGTGCTGCCATAACCATGAGTGATAACACTGCGGCCAACTTACTTCTGACAA
CGATTGGAGGACCGAAGGAGCTAACCGCTTTTTTGCACAACATGGGGGATCATGTAACTCGCCTTGATCG
TTGGGAACCGGAGCTGAATGAAGCCATACCAAACGACGAGCGTGACACCACGATGCCTGTAGCAATGGCA
ACAACCTTGCGTAAACTATTAACTGGCGAACTACTTACTCTAGCTTCCCGGCAACAGTTGATAGACTGGA
TGGAGGCGGATAAAGTTGCAGGACCACTTCTGCGCTCGGCCCTTCCGGCTGGCTGGTTTATTGCTGATAA
ATCTGGAGCCGGTGAGCGTGGGTCTCGCGGTATCATTGCAGCACTGGGGCCAGATGGTAAGCCCTCCCGT
ATCGTAGTTATCTACACGACGGGGAGTCAGGCAACTATGGATGAACGAAATAGACAGATCGCTGAGATAG
GTGCCTCACTGATTAAGCATTGGTAACCGATTCTAGGTGCATTGGCGCAGAAAAAAATGCCTGATGCGAC
GCTGCGCGTCTTATACTCCCACATATGCCAGATTCAGCAACGGATACGGCTTCCCCAACTTGCCCACTTC
CATACGTGTCCTCCTTACCAGAAATTTATCCTTAAGATCCCGAATCGTTTAAACTCGACTCTGGCTCTAT
CGAATCTCCGTCGTTTCGAGCTTACGCGAACAGCCGTGGCGCTCATTTGCTCGTCGGGCATCGAATCTCG
TCAGCTATCGTCAGCTTACCTTTTTGGCAGCGATCGCGGCTCCCGACATCTTGGACCATTAGCTCCACAG
GTATCTTCTTCCCTCTAGTGGTCATAACAGCAGCTTCAGCTACCTCTCAATTCAAAAAACCCCTCAAGAC
CCGTTTAGAGGCCCCAAGGGGTTATGCTATCAATCGTTGCGTTACACACACAAAAAACCAACACACATCC
ATCTTCGATGGATAGCGATTTTATTATCTAACTGCTGATCGAGTGTAGCCAGATCTAGTAATCAATTACG
GGGTCATTAGTTCATAGCCCATATATGGAGTTCCG
